>Addgene plasmid #12142 | HA-Foxo1 (pCMV5) | addgene full sequence | sequence record 174344 | Addgene NGS Result
CGGGCCTCTTCGCTATTACGCCAGCTGGCGAAAGGGGGATGTGCTGCAAGGCGATTAAGTTGGGTAACGC
CAGGGTTTTCCCAGTCACGACGTTGTAAAACGACGGCCAGTGCCAAGCTGATCTATACATTGAATCAATA
TTGGCAATTAGCCATATTAGTCATTGGTTATATAGCATAAATCAATATTGGCTATTGGCCATTGCATACG
TTGTATCTATATCATAATATGTACATTTATATTGGCTCATGTCCAATATGACCGCCATGTTGACATTGAT
TATTGACTAGTTATTAATAGTAATCAATTACGGGGTCATTAGTTCATAGCCCATATATGGAGTTCCGCGT
TACATAACTTACGGTAAATGGCCCGCCTGGCTGACCGCCCAACGACCCCCGCCCATTGACGTCAATAATG
ACGTATGTTCCCATAGTAACGCCAATAGGGACTTTCCATTGACGTCAATGGGTGGAGTATTTACGGTAAA
CTGCCCACTTGGCAGTACATCAAGTGTATCATATGCCAAGTCCGCCCCCTATTGACGTCAATGACGGTAA
ATGGCCCGCCTGGCATTATGCCCAGTACATGACCTTACGGGACTTTCCTACTTGGCAGTACATCTACGTA
TTAGTCATCGCTATTACCATGGTGATGCGGTTTTGGCAGTACACCAATGGGCGTGGATAGCGGTTTGACT
CACGGGGATTTCCAAGTCTCCACCCCATTGACGTCAATGGGAGTTTGTTTTGGCACCAAAATCAACGGGA
CTTTCCAAAATGTCGTAATAACCCCGCCCCGTTGACGCAAATGGGCGGTAGGCGTGTACGGTGGGAGGTC
TATATAAGCAGAGCTCGTTTAGTGAACCGTCAGAATTGCCATGGAGCAGAAGCTGATCAGCGAGGAGGAC
CTGAACGAATTCAGATCTGGTACCGCCATGTACCCATACGATGTTCCGGATTACGCTGCCGAGGCGCCCC
AGGTGGTGGAGACCGACCCGGACTTCGAGCCGCTGCCCCGGCAGCGCTCCTGTACCTGGCCGCTGCCCAG
GCCGGAGTTTAACCAGTCCAACTCGACCACCTCCAGTCCGGCGCCGTCGGGCGGCGCGGCCGCCAACCCC
GACGCCGCGGCGAGCCTGGCCTCGGCGTCCGCTGTCAGCACCGACTTTATGAGCAACCTGAGCCTGCTGG
AGGAGAGTGAGGACTTCGCGCGGGCGCCAGGCTGCGTGGCCGTGGCGGCGGCGGCTGCGGCCAGCAGGGG
CCTGTGCGGGGACTTCCAGGGCCCCGAGGCGGGCTGCGTGCACCCAGCGCCGCCACAGCCCCCACCGACC
GGGCCGCTGTCGCAGCCCCCACCCGTGCCTCCCTCCGCTGCCGCCGCCGCGGGGCCACTCGCGGGACAGC
CGCGCAAGACCAGCTCGTCGCGCCGCAACGCGTGGGGCAACCTGTCGTACGCCGACCTCATCACCAAGGC
CATCGAGAGCTCAGCCGAGAAGAGGCTCACCCTGTCGCAGATCTACGAGTGGATGGTGAAGAGCGTGCCC
TACTTCAAGGATAAGGGCGACAGCAACAGCTCGGCGGGCTGGAAGAATTCAATTCGCCACAATCTGTCCC
TTCACAGCAGGTTTATTCGAGTGCAGAATGAAGGAACTGGAAAGAGTTCTTGGTGGATGCTCAATCCAGA
GGGAGGCAAGAGCGGAAAATCACCCCGGAGAAGAGCTGCGTCCATGGACAACAACAGTAAATTTGCTAAG
AGCCGAGGGCGGGCTGCTAAGAAAAAAGCATCTCTCCAGTCTGGGCAAGAGGGTCCTGGAGACAGCCCTG
GGTCTCAGTTTTCTAAGTGGCCTGCGAGTCCTGGGTCCCACAGCAACGATGACTTTGATAACTGGAGTAC
ATTTCGTCCTCGAACCAGCTCAAATGCTAGTACCATCAGTGGGAGACTTTCTCCCATCATGACAGAGCAG
GATGACCTGGGAGATGGGGACGTGCATTCCCTGGTGTATCCACCCTCTGCTGCCAAGATGGCGTCTACGC
TGCCCAGTCTGTCTGAAATCAGCAATCCAGAAAACATGGAGAACCTTCTGGATAATCTCAACCTTCTCTC
GTCCCCAACATCTTTAACTGTGTCCACCCAGTCCTCGCCTGGCAGCATGATGCAGCAGACACCATGCTAT
TCGTTTGCACCGCCAAACACCAGTCTAAATTCACCCAGTCCAAACTACTCAAAGTACACATACGGCCAAT
CCAGCATGAGCCCTTTGCCCCAGATGCCTATGCAGACACTTCAGGACAGCAAATCAAGTTACGGAGGATT
GAACCAGTATAACTGTGCCCCAGGACTCTTGAAAGAGTTGTTGACTTCTGACTCTCCTCCCCACAATGAC
ATTATGTCACCGGTTGATCCCGGAGTGGCCCAACCCAACAGTCGGGTCCTGGGCCAAAATGTAATGATGG
GCCCTAATTCGGTCATGCCAGCGTATGGCAGCCAGGCATCTCATAACAAAATGATGAACCCCAGCTCCCA
CACCCACCCTGGACATGCACAGCAAACGGCTTCGGTCAACGGCCGTACCCTGCCCCATGTGGTGAACACC
ATGCCTCACACATCTGCCATGAACCGCTTGACCCCCGTGAAGACACCTTTACAAGTGCCTCTGTCCCACC
CCATGCAGATGAGTGCCCTGGGCAGCTACTCCTCGGTGAGCAGCTGCAATGGCTATGGTAGGATGGGTGT
CCTCCACCAGGAGAAGCTCCCAAGTGACTTGGATGGCATGTTTATTGAGCGCTTGGACTGTGACATGGAG
TCCATCATTCGGAATGACCCCATGGATGGAGATACCTTGGATTTTAACTTTGATAATGTGTTGCCCAACC
AAAGCTTCCCACACAGTGTCAAGACTACAACACACAGCTGGGTGTCAGGCTAAGAGTTAGTGAGCAGGCT
ACATTTAAAAGTCCTTCAGATTGTCTGACAGCAGGAACTGAGGAGCAGTCCAAAGATGCCCTTCACCCCT
CCTTATAGTTTTCAAGATTAAAAAAAAAAAAAAAAAAAAAAAAAAAAAAAGCGGCCGCTGAATTCTAGAG
GATCCCGGGTGGCATCCCTGTGACCCCTCCCCAGTGCCTCTCCTGGCCCTGGAAGTTGCCACTCCAGTGC
CCACCAGCCTTGTCCTAATAAAATTAAGTTGCATCATTTTGTCTGACTAGGTGTCCTTCTATAATATTAT
GGGGTGGAGGGGGGTGGTATGGAGCAAGGGGCAAGTTGGGAAGACAACCTGTAGGGCCTGCGGGGTCTAT
TGGGAACCAAGCTGGAGTGCAGTGGCACAATCTTGGCTCACTGCAATCTCCGCCTCCTGGGTTCAAGCGA
TTCTCCTGCCTCAGCCTCCCGAGTTGTTGGGATTCCAGGCATGCATGACCAGGCTCAGCTAATTTTTGTT
TTTTTGGTAGAGACGGGGTTTCACCATATTGGCCAGGCTGGTCTCCAACTCCTAATCTCAGGTGATCTAC
CCACCTTGGCCTCCCAAATTGCTGGGATTACAGGCGTGAACCACTGCTCCCTTCCCTGTCCTTCTGATTT
TAAAATAACTATACCAGCAGGAGGACGTCCAGACACAGCATAGGCTACCTGGCCATGCCCAACCGGTGGG
ACATTTGAGTTGCTTGCTTGGCACTGTCCTCTCATGCGTTGGGTCCACTCAGTAGATGCCTGTTGAATTG
GGTACGCGGCCAGCTTGGCTGTGGAATGTGTGTCAGTTAGGGTGTGGAAAGTCCCCAGGCTCCCCAGCAG
GCAGAAGTATGCAAAGCATGCATCTCAATTAGTCAGCAACCAGGTGTGGAAAGTCCCCAGGCTCCCCAGC
AGGCAGAAGTATGCAAAGCATGCATCTCAATTAGTCAGCAACCATAGTCCCGCCCCTAACTCCGCCCATC
CCGCCCCTAACTCCGCCCAGTTCCGCCCATTCTCCGCCCCATGGCTGACTAATTTTTTTTATTTATGCAG
AGGCCGAGGCCGCCTCGGCCTCTGAGCTATTCCAGAAGTAGTGAGGAGGCTTTTTTGGAGGCCTAGGCTT
TTGCAAAAAGCTCCTCGAGGAACTGAAAAACCAGAAAGTTAATTCCCTATAGTGAGTCGTATTAAATTCG
TAATCATGTCATAGCTGTTTCCTGTGTGAAATTGTTATCCGCTCACAATTCCACACAACATACGAGCCGG
AAGCATAAAGTGTAAAGCCTGGGGTGCCTAATGAGTGAGCTAACTCACATTAATTGCGTTGCGCTCACTG
CCCGCTTTCCAGTCGGGAAACCTGTCGTGCCAGCTGCATTAATGAATCGGCCAACGCGCGGGGAGAGGCG
GTTTGCGTATTGGGCGCTCTTCCGCTTCCTCGCTCACTGACTCGCTGCGCTCGGTCGTTCGGCTGCGGCG
AGCGGTATCAGCTCACTCAAAGGCGGTAATACGGTTATCCACAGAATCAGGGGATAACGCAGGAAAGAAC
ATGTGAGCAAAAGGCCAGCAAAAGGCCAGGAACCGTAAAAAGGCCGCGTTGCTGGCGTTTTTCCATAGGC
TCCGCCCCCCTGACGAGCATCACAAAAATCGACGCTCAAGTCAGAGGTGGCGAAACCCGACAGGACTATA
AAGATACCAGGCGTTTCCCCCTGGAAGCTCCCTCGTGCGCTCTCCTGTTCCGACCCTGCCGCTTACCGGA
TACCTGTCCGCCTTTCTCCCTTCGGGAAGCGTGGCGCTTTCTCATAGCTCACGCTGTAGGTATCTCAGTT
CGGTGTAGGTCGTTCGCTCCAAGCTGGGCTGTGTGCACGAACCCCCCGTTCAGCCCGACCGCTGCGCCTT
ATCCGGTAACTATCGTCTTGAGTCCAACCCGGTAAGACACGACTTATCGCCACTGGCAGCAGCCACTGGT
AACAGGATTAGCAGAGCGAGGTATGTAGGCGGTGCTACAGAGTTCTTGAAGTGGTGGCCTAACTACGGCT
ACACTAGAAGAACAGTATTTGGTATCTGCGCTCTGCTGAAGCCAGTTACCTTCGGAAAAAGAGTTGGTAG
CTCTTGATCCGGCAAACAAACCACCGCTGGTAGCGGTGGTTTTTTTGTTTGCAAGCAGCAGATTACGCGC
AGAAAAAAAGGATCTCAAGAAGATCCTTTGATCTTTTCTACGGGGTCTGACGCTCAGTGGAACGAAAACT
CACGTTAAGGGATTTTGGTCATGAGATTATCAAAAAGGATCTTCACCTAGATCCTTTTAAATTAAAAATG
AAGTTTTAAATCAATCTAAAGTATATATGAGTAAACTTGGTCTGACAGTTACCAATGCTTAATCAGTGAG
GCACCTATCTCAGCGATCTGTCTATTTCGTTCATCCATAGTTGCCTGACTCCCCGTCGTGTAGATAACTA
CGATACGGGAGGGCTTACCATCTGGCCCCAGTGCTGCAATGATACCGCGAGACCCACGCTCACCGGCTCC
AGATTTATCAGCAATAAACCAGCCAGCCGGAAGGGCCGAGCGCAGAAGTGGTCCTGCAACTTTATCCGCC
TCCATCCAGTCTATTAATTGTTGCCGGGAAGCTAGAGTAAGTAGTTCGCCAGTTAATAGTTTGCGCAACG
TTGTTGCCATTGCTACAGGCATCGTGGTGTCACGCTCGTCGTTTGGTATGGCTTCATTCAGCTCCGGTTC
CCAACGATCAAGGCGAGTTACATGATCCCCCATGTTGTGCAAAAAAGCGGTTAGCTCCTTCGGTCCTCCG
ATCGTTGTCAGAAGTAAGTTGGCCGCAGTGTTATCACTCATGGTTATGGCAGCACTGCATAATTCTCTTA
CTGTCATGCCATCCGTAAGATGCTTTTCTGTGACTGGTGAGTACTCAACCAAGTCATTCTGAGAATAGTG
TATGCGGCGACCGAGTTGCTCTTGCCCGGCGTCAATACGGGATAATACCGCGCCACATAGCAGAACTTTA
AAAGTGCTCATCATTGGAAAACGTTCTTCGGGGCGAAAACTCTCAAGGATCTTACCGCTGTTGAGATCCA
GTTCGATGTAACCCACTCGTGCACCCAACTGATCTTCAGCATCTTTTACTTTCACCAGCGTTTCTGGGTG
AGCAAAAACAGGAAGGCAAAATGCCGCAAAAAAGGGAATAAGGGCGACACGGAAATGTTGAATACTCATA
CTCTTCCTTTTTCAATATTATTGAAGCATTTATCAGGGTTATTGTCTCATGAGCGGATACATATTTGAAT
GTATTTAGAAAAATAAACAAATAGGGGTTCCGCGCACATTTCCCCGAAAAGTGCCACCTG
[124 nt withheld, positions 6291-6414]
C
[91 nt withheld, positions 6416-6506]
A
[49 nt withheld, positions 6508-6556]
CCTTTGACGTTGGAGTCCACGTTCTTT
[37 nt withheld, positions 6584-6620]
ACCCTATCTCGGTCTATTCTTTTGATTTATAAGGGATTTTGCCGATTTCGGCCTATTGGTTAAAAAATGA
GCTGATTTAACAAAAATTTAACGCGAATTTTAACAAAATATTAACGCTTACAATTTCCATTCGCCATTCA
GGCTGCGCAACTGTTGGGAAGGGCGATCGGTG
Features (pLannotate 1.2.2; 16 found; start..end, strand, type, name):
    272..651     +  enhancer       CMV enhancer: human cytomegalovirus immediate early enhancer
    653..852     +  promoter       CMV promoter: human cytomegalovirus (CMV) immediate early promoter
    941..967     +  CDS            3xHA (fragment): three tandem HA epitope tags
    968..2920    +  CDS            Foxo1: FOXO1_MOUSE - Also known as Fkhr, Foxo1a. Experimental evidence at protein level: Swiss-Prot protein existence level 1. Transcription factor that is the main target of insulin signaling and regulates metabolic homeostasis in response to oxidative stress (PubMed:12754525, PubMed:15184386, PubMed:15220471, PubMed:16917544, PubMed:17090532, PubMed:17627282, PubMed:17681146, PubMed:20519497, PubMed:20668652, PubMed:21196578, PubMed:21335550, PubMed:21471200, PubMed:22298775, PubMed:22417654, PubMed:22510882). Binds to the insulin response element (IRE) with consensus sequence 5'- TT[G/A]TTTTG-3' a
   3087..3709    +  polyA_signal   hGH poly(A) signal: human growth hormone polyadenylation signal
   3738..4067    +  promoter       SV40 promoter: SV40 enhancer and early promoter
   4106..4124    -  promoter       T7 promoter: promoter for bacteriophage T7 RNA polymerase
   4162..4178    -  protein_bind   lac operator: The lac repressor binds to the lac operator to inhibit transcription in E. coli. This inhibition can be relieved by adding lactose or isopropyl-β-D-thiogalactopyranoside (IPTG). lac repressor encoded by lacI
   4186..4216    -  promoter       lac promoter: promoter for the E. coli lac operon
   4231..4252    -  protein_bind   CAP binding site: CAP binding activates transcription in the presence of cAMP. E. coli catabolite activator protein
   4265..4357    -  CDS            lacI (fragment): lac repressor; lacI; The lac repressor binds to the lac operator to inhibit transcription in E. coli. This inhibition can be relieved by adding lactose or isopropyl-β-D-thiogalactopyranoside (IPTG).
   4540..5128    -  rep_origin     ori: high-copy-number ColE1/pMB1/pBR322/pUC origin of replication
   5299..6159    -  CDS            AmpR: β-lactamase; bla; confers resistance to ampicillin, carbenicillin, and related antibiotics
   6160..6264    -  promoter       AmpR promoter: bla
   6291..6719    +  rep_origin     f1 ori (sequence partly withheld): f1 bacteriophage origin of replication; arrow indicates direction of (+) strand synthesis
   6750..112     -  CDS            lacZα (fragment) (across the origin): LacZα fragment of β-galactosidase; lacZ fragment
