[The description below was written by a language model from this plasmid's Addgene catalogue record and pLannotate feature annotations shown in this document.]
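Description:
HA-Foxo1 (pCMV5) is a mammalian expression plasmid carrying wild-type mouse Foxo1 (forkhead box O1, also called Fkhr) in the pCMV5 backbone. The roughly 2.1 kb insert was cloned between KpnI and XbaI sites, both of which are retained. In the sequenced 6.8 kb record, the human cytomegalovirus immediate-early enhancer and promoter drive transcription of the Foxo1 coding sequence, which is followed by the human growth hormone polyadenylation signal. A short HA epitope sequence, annotated as a fragment of a 3xHA tag and long enough for about one HA copy, sits directly upstream of and contiguous with Foxo1, giving an N-terminally HA-tagged protein. The catalogue entry also lists an N-terminal Myc tag on the backbone, but no Myc feature appears in the annotation, so its presence cannot be confirmed from the feature table. The depositor notes K219R and L619P polymorphisms that are not known to affect function.

The plasmid is propagated in E. coli through a high-copy ColE1/pUC-type origin, with ampicillin selection provided by the β-lactamase gene and its own promoter. An f1 origin allows single-stranded DNA production. The remaining lac promoter/operator, lacI and lacZα fragments and a T7 promoter are remnants of the cloning vector. An SV40 enhancer/early promoter region lies downstream of the expression cassette, but no mammalian selection marker is annotated, so the construct appears suited to transient transfection. It provides epitope-tagged Foxo1 for detection or immunoprecipitation. Foxo1 is an insulin-regulated forkhead transcription factor, and the associated publication studied its role in conferring insulin sensitivity on glucose-6-phosphatase expression.
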