Addgene plasmid #12142: HA-Foxo1 (pCMV5)
Depositing lab: Domenico Accili. Publication: The forkhead transcription factor Foxo1 (Fkhr) confers insulin sensitivity onto glucose-6-phosphatase expression. Nakae J, Kitamura T, Silver DL, Accili D. J Clin Invest. 2001 Nov . 108(9):1359-67. 10.1172/JCI12876 PubMed 11696581.
Backbone
  Vector backbone: pCMV5
  Backbone size w/o insert (bp): 4657
  Vector type: Mammalian Expression
Growth in bacteria
  Bacterial resistance: Ampicillin, 100 μg/mL
  Growth temperature: 37°C
  Growth strain: DH5alpha
  Copy number: Unknown
Gene/Insert
  Gene/Insert name: Foxo1 (alt names: Fkrh; forkhead box O1)
  Species: M. musculus (mouse)
  Insert size (bp): 2100
  Mutation: Wild-type
  GenBank ID: NM_019739
  Entrez Gene: Foxo1 (a.k.a. Afxh, FKHR, Fkhr1, Foxo1a)
  Promoter: CMV
  Tag / fusion protein: Myc (N terminal on backbone); HA (N terminal on insert)
  Cloning method: Restriction Enzyme; 5′ cloning site KpnI (not destroyed); 3′ cloning site XbaI (not destroyed)
  Sequencing primers: 5′ CMV-F; pCEP-F; 3′ hGH-pA-R (CCAGCTTGGTTCCCAATAGA)
Terms and licenses: Academic/Nonprofit Terms; Industry Terms: Not Available to Industry
Depositor comments: Plasmid contains K219R and L619P polymorphisms, which are not known to affect function.
How to cite: HA-Foxo1 (pCMV5) was a gift from Domenico Accili (Addgene plasmid # 12142 ; http://n2t.net/addgene:12142 ; RRID:Addgene_12142)
