>Addgene plasmid #12142 | HA-Foxo1 (pCMV5) | addgene partial sequence | sequence record 62913 | CMV-F 5'-CGCAAATGGGCGGTAGGCGTG-3'
CTATATAAGCAGAGCTCGTTTAGTGAACCGTCAGAATTGCCATGGAGCAGAAGCTGATCAGCGAGGAGGA
CCTGAACGAATTCAGATCTGGTACCGCCATGTACCCATACGATGTTCCGGATTACGCTGCCGAGGCGCCC
CAGGTGGTGGAGACCGACCCGGACTTCGAGCCGCTGCCCCGGCAGCGCTCCTGTACCTGGCCGCTGCCCA
GGCCGGAGTTTAACCAGTCCAACTCGACCACCTCCAGTCCGGCGCCGTCGGGCGGCGCGGCCGCCAACCC
CGACGCCGCGGCGAGCCTGGCCTCGGCGTCCGCTGTCAGCACCGACTTTATGAGCAACCTGAGCCTGCTG
GAGGAGAGTGAGGACTTCGCGCGGGCGCCAGGCTGCGTGGCCGTGGCGGCGGCGGCTGCGGCCAGCAGGG
GCCTGTGCGGGGACTTCCAGGGCCCCGAGGCGGGCTGCGTGCACCCAGCGCCGCCACAGCCCCCACCGAC
CGGGCCGCTGTCGCAGCCCCCACCCGTGCCTCCCTCCGCTGCCGCCGCCGCGGGGCCACTCGCGGGACAG
CCGCGCAAGACCAGCTCGTCGCGCCGCAACGCGTGGGGCAACCTGTCGTACGCCGACCTCATCACCAAGG
CCATCGAGAGCTCAGCCGAGAAGAGGCTCACCCTGTCGCAGATCTACGAGTGGATGGTGAAGAGCGTGCC
CTACTTCAAGGATAAGGGCGACAGCAACAGCTCGGCGGGCTGGNAGAATTCAATTCGCCACAATCTGTCC
CTTCACAGCAGGTTTATTCGAGTGCAGAATGAAGGAACTGGAAAGAGTT
