>Addgene plasmid #12142 | HA-Foxo1 (pCMV5) | addgene partial sequence | sequence record 69671 | hGH-PA-R  5'-CCAGCTTGGTTCCCAATAGA-3'
GGTTGTCTTCCCAACTTGCCCCTTGCTCCATACCACCCCCCTCCACCCCATAATATTATAGAAGGACACC
TAGTCAGACAAAATGATGCAACTTAATTTTATTAGGACAAGGCTGGTGGGCACTGGAGTGGCAACTTCCA
GGGCCAGGAGAGGCACTGGGGAGGGGTCACAGGGATGCCACCCGGGATCCTCTAGAATTCAGCGGCCGCT
TTTTTTTTTTTTTTTTTTTTTTTTTTTTTTAATCTTGAAAACTATAAGGAGGGGTGAAGGGCATCTTTGG
ACTGCTCCTCAGTTCCTGCTGTCAAACAATCTGAAGGACTTTTAAATGTAGCCTGCTCACTAACTCTTAA
CCTGACACCCAGCTGTGTGTTGTAGTCTTGACACTGTGTGGGAAGCTTTGGTTGGGCAACACATTATCAA
AGTTAAAATCCAAGGTATCTCCATCCATGGGGTCATTCCGAATGATGGACTCCATGTCACAGTCCAAGCG
CTCAATAAACATGCCATCCAAGTCACTTGGGAGCTTCTCCTGGTGGAGGACACCCATCCTACCATAGCCA
TTGCAGCTGCTCACCGAGGAGTAGCTGCCCAGGGCACTCATCTGCATGGGGTGGGACAGAGGCACTTGTA
AAGGTGTCTTCACGGGGGTCAAGCGGTTCATGGCAGATGTGTGAGGCATGGTGTTCAC
