>Addgene plasmid #12142 | HA-Foxo1 (pCMV5) | addgene partial sequence | sequence record 69673 | mFoxo1-F 5'-aaggccatcgagagctcag-3'
CCTGTCGCAGATCTACGAGTGGATGGTGAAGAGCGTGCCCTACTTCAAGGATAAGGGCGACAGCAACAGC
TCGGCGGGCTGGAAGAATTCAATTCGCCACAATCTGTCCCTTCACAGCAGGTTTATTCGAGTGCAGAATG
AAGGAACTGGAAAGAGTTCTTGGTGGATGCTCAATCCAGAGGGAGGCAAGAGCGGAAAATCACCCCGGAG
AAGAGCTGCGTCCATGGACAACAACAGTAAATTTGCTAAGAGCCGAGGGCGGGCTGCTAAGAAAAAAGCA
TCTCTCCAGTCTGGGCAAGAGGGTCCTGGAGACAGCCCTGGGTCTCAGTTTTCTAAGTGGCCTGCGAGTC
CTGGGTCCCACAGCAACGATGACTTTGATAACTGGAGTACATTTCGTCCTCGAACCAGCTCAAATGCTAG
TACCATCAGTGGGAGACTTTCTCCCATCATGACAGAGCAGGATGACCTGGGAGATGGGGACGTGCATTCC
CTGGTGTATCCACCCTCTGCTGCCAAGATGGCGTCTACGCTGCCCAGTCTGTCTGAAATCAGCAATCCAG
AAAACATGGAGAACCTTCTGGATAATCTCAACCTTCTCTCGTCCCCAACATCTTTAACTGTGTCCACCCA
GTCCTCGCCTGGCAGCATGATGCAGCAGACACCATGCTATTCGTTTGCACCGCCAAACACCAGTCTAAAT
TCACCCAGTCCAAACTACTCAAAGTACACATACGGCCAATCCAGCATGAGCCCTTTGCCCCAGATGCCTA
TGCAGACACTTCAGGACAGCAAATCAAGTTACGGAGGATTGAACCAGTATAACTGTGCCCCAGGACTCTT
GAAAGAGTTGTTGACTTCTGACTCTCCTCCCCACAATGACATTATGTCACCGGTTGATCCCGGAGTGGCC
CAACCCAACAGTCGGGTCCTGGGCCAAAATGTAATGATGGGCCCTAATTCGGTCATGCCAGCGTATGGCA
GCCAGGCATCTCATAACAAAATGATGAACCCCAG
